Addgene plasmid #45243: His-tagged FL Rec8
Purpose: raise antibody against Rec8
Depositing lab: Michael Lampson. Depositing organization: University of Pennsylvania. Publication: Evidence that weakened centromere cohesion is a leading cause of age-related aneuploidy in oocytes. Chiang T, Duncan FE, Schindler K, Schultz RM, Lampson MA. Curr Biol. 2010 Sep 14;20(17):1522-8. doi: 10.1016/j.cub.2010.06.069. PubMed 20817534.
Backbone
  Vector backbone: pET45b+
  Backbone manufacturer: Millipore
  Vector type: Bacterial Expression
Growth in bacteria
  Bacterial resistance: Ampicillin, 100 μg/mL
  Growth temperature: 37°C
  Growth strain: DH5alpha
  Copy number: Low Copy
Gene/Insert
  Gene/Insert name: Rec8 (alt name: pTC032)
  Species: M. musculus (mouse)
  Entrez Gene: Rec8 (a.k.a. Rec8L1, mre, mrec)
  Tag / fusion protein: His
Terms and licenses: Academic/Nonprofit Terms; Industry Terms: Not Available to Industry
How to cite: His-tagged FL Rec8 was a gift from Michael Lampson (Addgene plasmid # 45243 ; http://n2t.net/addgene:45243 ; RRID:Addgene_45243)
