[The description below was written by a language model from this plasmid's Addgene catalogue record and pLannotate feature annotations shown in this document.]
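Description:
His-tagged FL Rec8 (also recorded as pTC032) is a bacterial expression plasmid built on the pET45b+ backbone and carrying the full-length mouse Rec8 coding sequence fused to a His tag. The 7,033-nt sequence record shows the usual pET architecture. It has a pBR322-type origin accompanied by the bom region and the rop gene, which holds the plasmid at low copy, consistent with the catalogue's low-copy designation. An f1 phage origin is also present, and an ampicillin resistance gene (β-lactamase) under its own promoter provides selection. Short tetracycline-resistance fragments and a predicted E. coli open reading frame are leftovers of the pBR322 lineage and not functional parts.

The expression cassette consists of a T7 promoter immediately followed by a lac operator, the strong T7 gene 10 ribosome binding site, the Rec8 open reading frame and a T7 terminator. A lacI gene on the plasmid supplies lac repressor. Transcription therefore depends on a host that provides T7 RNA polymerase, and it stays repressed until it is induced with IPTG. The annotation does not mark the His tag as a separate feature. The short gap between the RBS and the start of the Rec8 annotation is consistent with an N-terminal tag supplied by the vector, but the record does not state the tag's position. A partial S-tag and another small tag fragment lie downstream of the insert, and whether they are translated is not indicated.

Rec8 is the meiosis-specific cohesin subunit whose stepwise cleavage by separase allows homologous chromosomes and then sister chromatids to separate. The stated purpose of the plasmid is to produce recombinant Rec8 protein as an antigen for raising an anti-Rec8 antibody. The associated study concerned centromere cohesion and age-related aneuploidy in oocytes.
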