Features (pLannotate 1.2.2; 19 found; start..end, strand, type, name):
     12..467     +  rep_origin     f1 ori (sequence partly withheld): f1 bacteriophage origin of replication; arrow indicates direction of (+) strand synthesis
    582..1442    -  CDS            AmpR: β-lactamase; bla; confers resistance to ampicillin, carbenicillin, and related antibiotics
   1443..1535    -  promoter       AmpR promoter: bla
   1616..2204    +  rep_origin     ori: high-copy-number ColE1/pMB1/pBR322/pUC origin of replication
   2390..2532    -  misc_feature   bom: basis of mobility region from pBR322
   2634..2825    -  CDS            rop: Rop protein, which maintains plasmids at low copy number; rop
   2842..3222    +  CDS            YPB1_ECOLX: Protein predicted: Swiss-Prot protein existence level 4. From Escherichia coli.
   3284..3348    -  CDS            TcR (fragment): tetracycline efflux protein; tet; confers resistance to tetracycline
   3363..3384    -  protein_bind   CAP binding site: CAP binding activates transcription in the presence of cAMP. E. coli catabolite activator protein
   3397..4479    -  CDS            lacI: lac repressor; lacI; The lac repressor binds to the lac operator to inhibit transcription in E. coli. This inhibition can be relieved by adding lactose or isopropyl-β-D-thiogalactopyranoside (IPTG).
   4480..4557    -  promoter       lacI promoter: lacI
   4565..4844    -  CDS            TcR (fragment): tetracycline efflux protein; tet; confers resistance to tetracycline
   4870..4888    +  promoter       T7 promoter: promoter for bacteriophage T7 RNA polymerase
   4889..4913    +  protein_bind   lac operator: The lac repressor binds to the lac operator to inhibit transcription in E. coli. This inhibition can be relieved by adding lactose or isopropyl-β-D-thiogalactopyranoside (IPTG). lac repressor encoded by lacI
   4928..4950    +  RBS            RBS: efficient ribosome binding site from bacteriophage T7 gene 10 (Olins and Rangwala, 1989)
   4984..6756    +  CDS            Rec8: REC8_MOUSE - Also known as Mei8, Rec8L1. Experimental evidence at protein level: Swiss-Prot protein existence level 1. Required during meiosis for separation of sister chromatids and homologous chromosomes. Proteolytic cleavage of REC8 on chromosome arms by separin during anaphase I allows for homologous chromosome separation in meiosis I and cleavage of REC8 on centromeres during anaphase II allows for sister chromatid separation in meiosis II. From Mus musculus (Mouse).
   6865..6906    +  CDS            S-Tag (fragment): affinity and epitope tag derived from pancreatic ribonuclease A
   6936..6953    +  CDS            SET1 (fragment): solubility-enhancement tag derived from T7 phage gene 10B
   6961..7008    +  terminator     T7 terminator: transcription terminator for bacteriophage T7 RNA polymerase
>Addgene plasmid #45243 | His-tagged FL Rec8 | depositor full sequence | sequence record 64221 | His-tagged FL Rec8  sequence 7033 bps
TGGCGAATGGG
[124 nt withheld, positions 12-135]
C
[91 nt withheld, positions 137-227]
A
[49 nt withheld, positions 229-277]
CCTTTGACGTTGGAGTCCACGTTCTTT
[37 nt withheld, positions 305-341]
ACCCTATCTCGGTCTATTCTTTTGATTTATAAGGGATTTTGCCGATTTCGGCCTATTGGTTAAAAAATGA
GCTGATTTAACAAAAATTTAACGCGAATTTTAACAAAATATTAACGTTTACAATTTCTGGCGGCACGATG
GCATGAGATTATCAAAAAGGATCTTCACCTAGATCCTTTTAAATTAAAAATGAAGTTTTAAATCAATCTA
AAGTATATATGAGTAAACTTGGTCTGACAGTTACCAATGCTTAATCAGTGAGGCACCTATCTCAGCGATC
TGTCTATTTCGTTCATCCATAGTTGCCTGACTCCCCGTCGTGTAGATAACTACGATACGGGAGGGCTTAC
CATCTGGCCCCAGTGCTGCAATGATACCGCGAGACCCACGCTCACCGGCTCCAGATTTATCAGCAATAAA
CCAGCCAGCCGGAAGGGCCGAGCGCAGAAGTGGTCCTGCAACTTTATCCGCCTCCATCCAGTCTATTAAT
TGTTGCCGGGAAGCTAGAGTAAGTAGTTCGCCAGTTAATAGTTTGCGCAACGTTGTTGCCATTGCTACAG
GCATCGTGGTGTCACGCTCGTCGTTTGGTATGGCTTCATTCAGCTCCGGTTCCCAACGATCAAGGCGAGT
TACATGATCCCCCATGTTGTGCAAAAAAGCGGTTAGCTCCTTCGGTCCTCCGATCGTTGTCAGAAGTAAG
TTGGCCGCAGTGTTATCACTCATGGTTATGGCAGCACTGCATAATTCTCTTACTGTCATGCCATCCGTAA
GATGCTTTTCTGTGACTGGTGAGTACTCAACCAAGTCATTCTGAGAATAGTGTATGCGGCGACCGAGTTG
CTCTTGCCCGGCGTCAATACGGGATAATACCGCGCCACATAGCAGAACTTTAAAAGTGCTCATCATTGGA
AAACGTTCTTCGGGGCGAAAACTCTCAAGGATCTTACCGCTGTTGAGATCCAGTTCGATGTAACCCACTC
GTGCACCCAACTGATCTTCAGCATCTTTTACTTTCACCAGCGTTTCTGGGTGAGCAAAAACAGGAAGGCA
AAATGCCGCAAAAAAGGGAATAAGGGCGACACGGAAATGTTGAATACTCATACTCTTCCTTTTTCAATCA
TGATTGAAGCATTTATCAGGGTTATTGTCTCATGAGCGGATACATATTTGAATGTATTTAGAAAAATAAA
CAAATAGGTCATGACCAAAATCCCTTAACGTGAGTTTTCGTTCCACTGAGCGTCAGACCCCGTAGAAAAG
ATCAAAGGATCTTCTTGAGATCCTTTTTTTCTGCGCGTAATCTGCTGCTTGCAAACAAAAAAACCACCGC
TACCAGCGGTGGTTTGTTTGCCGGATCAAGAGCTACCAACTCTTTTTCCGAAGGTAACTGGCTTCAGCAG
AGCGCAGATACCAAATACTGTCCTTCTAGTGTAGCCGTAGTTAGGCCACCACTTCAAGAACTCTGTAGCA
CCGCCTACATACCTCGCTCTGCTAATCCTGTTACCAGTGGCTGCTGCCAGTGGCGATAAGTCGTGTCTTA
CCGGGTTGGACTCAAGACGATAGTTACCGGATAAGGCGCAGCGGTCGGGCTGAACGGGGGGTTCGTGCAC
ACAGCCCAGCTTGGAGCGAACGACCTACACCGAACTGAGATACCTACAGCGTGAGCTATGAGAAAGCGCC
ACGCTTCCCGAAGGGAGAAAGGCGGACAGGTATCCGGTAAGCGGCAGGGTCGGAACAGGAGAGCGCACGA
GGGAGCTTCCAGGGGGAAACGCCTGGTATCTTTATAGTCCTGTCGGGTTTCGCCACCTCTGACTTGAGCG
TCGATTTTTGTGATGCTCGTCAGGGGGGCGGAGCCTATGGAAAAACGCCAGCAACGCGGCCTTTTTACGG
TTCCTGGCCTTTTGCTGGCCTTTTGCTCACATGTTCTTTCCTGCGTTATCCCCTGATTCTGTGGATAACC
GTATTACCGCCTTTGAGTGAGCTGATACCGCTCGCCGCAGCCGAACGACCGAGCGCAGCGAGTCAGTGAG
CGAGGAAGCGGAAGAGCGCCTGATGCGGTATTTTCTCCTTACGCATCTGTGCGGTATTTCACACCGCATA
TATGGTGCACTCTCAGTACAATCTGCTCTGATGCCGCATAGTTAAGCCAGTATACACTCCGCTATCGCTA
CGTGACTGGGTCATGGCTGCGCCCCGACACCCGCCAACACCCGCTGACGCGCCCTGACGGGCTTGTCTGC
TCCCGGCATCCGCTTACAGACAAGCTGTGACCGTCTCCGGGAGCTGCATGTGTCAGAGGTTTTCACCGTC
ATCACCGAAACGCGCGAGGCAGCTGCGGTAAAGCTCATCAGCGTGGTCGTGAAGCGATTCACAGATGTCT
GCCTGTTCATCCGCGTCCAGCTCGTTGAGTTTCTCCAGAAGCGTTAATGTCTGGCTTCTGATAAAGCGGG
CCATGTTAAGGGCGGTTTTTTCCTGTTTGGTCACTGATGCCTCCGTGTAAGGGGGATTTCTGTTCATGGG
GGTAATGATACCGATGAAACGAGAGAGGATGCTCACGATACGGGTTACTGATGATGAACATGCCCGGTTA
CTGGAACGTTGTGAGGGTAAACAACTGGCGGTATGGATGCGGCGGGACCAGAGAAAAATCACTCAGGGTC
AATGCCAGCGCTTCGTTAATACAGATGTAGGTGTTCCACAGGGTAGCCAGCAGCATCCTGCGATGCAGAT
CCGGAACATAATGGTGCAGGGCGCTGACTTCCGCGTTTCCAGACTTTACGAAACACGGAAACCGAAGACC
ATTCATGTTGTTGCTCAGGTCGCAGACGTTTTGCAGCAGCAGTCGCTTCACGTTCGCTCGCGTATCGGTG
ATTCATTCTGCTAACCAGTAAGGCAACCCCGCCAGCCTAGCCGGGTCCTCAACGACAGGAGCACGATCAT
GCTAGTCATGCCCCGCGCCCACCGGAAGGAGCTGACTGGGTTGAAGGCTCTCAAGGGCATCGGTCGAGAT
CCCGGTGCCTAATGAGTGAGCTAACTTACATTAATTGCGTTGCGCTCACTGCCCGCTTTCCAGTCGGGAA
ACCTGTCGTGCCAGCTGCATTAATGAATCGGCCAACGCGCGGGGAGAGGCGGTTTGCGTATTGGGCGCCA
GGGTGGTTTTTCTTTTCACCAGTGAGACGGGCAACAGCTGATTGCCCTTCACCGCCTGGCCCTGAGAGAG
TTGCAGCAAGCGGTCCACGCTGGTTTGCCCCAGCAGGCGAAAATCCTGTTTGATGGTGGTTAACGGCGGG
ATATAACATGAGCTGTCTTCGGTATCGTCGTATCCCACTACCGAGATGTCCGCACCAACGCGCAGCCCGG
ACTCGGTAATGGCGCGCATTGCGCCCAGCGCCATCTGATCGTTGGCAACCAGCATCGCAGTGGGAACGAT
GCCCTCATTCAGCATTTGCATGGTTTGTTGAAAACCGGACATGGCACTCCAGTCGCCTTCCCGTTCCGCT
ATCGGCTGAATTTGATTGCGAGTGAGATATTTATGCCAGCCAGCCAGACGCAGACGCGCCGAGACAGAAC
TTAATGGGCCCGCTAACAGCGCGATTTGCTGGTGACCCAATGCGACCAGATGCTCCACGCCCAGTCGCGT
ACCGTCTTCATGGGAGAAAATAATACTGTTGATGGGTGTCTGGTCAGAGACATCAAGAAATAACGCCGGA
ACATTAGTGCAGGCAGCTTCCACAGCAATGGCATCCTGGTCATCCAGCGGATAGTTAATGATCAGCCCAC
TGACGCGTTGCGCGAGAAGATTGTGCACCGCCGCTTTACAGGCTTCGACGCCGCTTCGTTCTACCATCGA
CACCACCACGCTGGCACCCAGTTGATCGGCGCGAGATTTAATCGCCGCGACAATTTGCGACGGCGCGTGC
AGGGCCAGACTGGAGGTGGCAACGCCAATCAGCAACGACTGTTTGCCCGCCAGTTGTTGTGCCACGCGGT
TGGGAATGTAATTCAGCTCCGCCATCGCCGCTTCCACTTTTTCCCGCGTTTTCGCAGAAACGTGGCTGGC
CTGGTTCACCACGCGGGAAACGGTCTGATAAGAGACACCGGCATACTCTGCGACATCGTATAACGTTACT
GGTTTCACATTCACCACCCTGAATTGACTCTCTTCCGGGCGCTATCATGCCATACCGCGAAAGGTTTTGC
GCCATTCGATGGTGTCCGGGATCTCGACGCTCTCCCTTATGCGACTCCTGCATTAGGAAGCAGCCCAGTA
GTAGGTTGAGGCCGTTGAGCACCGCCGCCGCAAGGAATGGTGCATGCAAGGAGATGGCGCCCAACAGTCC
CCCGGCCACGGGGCCTGCCACCATACCCACGCCGAAACAAGCGCTCATGAGCCCGAAGTGGCGAGCCCGA
TCTTCCCCATCGGTGATGTCGGCGATATAGGCGCCAGCAACCGCACCTGTGGCGCCGGTGATGCCGGCCA
CGATGCGTCCGGCGTAGAGGATCGAGATCGATCTCGATCCCGCGAAATTAATACGACTCACTATAGGGGA
ATTGTGAGCGGATAACAATTCCCCTCTAGAAATAATTTTGTTTAACTTTAAGAAGGAGATATACCATGGC
ACATCACCACCACCATCACGTGATGTTCTACTATCCTAACGTGCTTCAGCGCCACACAGGCTGCTTCGCC
ACCATCTGGCTGGCAGCAACCCGAGGCAGCCGTTTGGTGAAGCGTGAATACCTAAATGTGAATGTGGTAA
AGACCTGCGAGGAAATCCTCAATTATGTGCTGGTAAGAGTGCAACCTCCGGTGGCCGGGCTGCCCCGCCC
CCGCTTCTCCCTCTATCTCTCCGCCCAGCTTCAGATTGGTGTGATAAGGGTCTACTTTCAACAGTGCCAG
TACCTTGTGGAAGACATCCAGCATATCCTGGAGCACCTACATCGTGCCCAGCTGCGGATTCGCATTGATA
TGGAGGAGGCTGACCTACCTAGCTTGCTTCTTCCCAACTGCCTGGCCATGATGGAGACGCTGGAAGATGC
CCCAGAACCCTTTTTTGGGAAGATGTCTGTGGATCCTAGACTTCCCAGTCCTTTTGATATTCCTCAGATT
CGACACCTTTTAGAGGCTGCAACCCCGGAAAAAACTCGTAAGGAGACCCTTCCTGAAGCCACTCCAGACC
CCAGGAAGCCTGACAGGACCTTGGCCACCGTGCAGTCCCCTGAGGTCATCACCTTACAGGAGGCAGAGCC
CATCCGCATGCTGCAGATTGAAGGAGAGCAGGATCTCCCAGAGATCAGTCGAGGAGACTTAGAACTGCTG
ATCGCAGAGAAAGATGACGCCATCTTGCTAGAGGAACGTCAGAGAGGCAGGCTTCTCCGACAGCGGAGAG
CTTCACTACCACTGGATGAATCCAGGGAAGAACCCCGGGCCCTAGAAGGTGCTGGTTTGGTCTCGGCACT
CTCACCTCCAGCTCCTGCGCAGGTGGAAGGGATACAAGAAGCACTACCAGGCCAGGTCTTCCCTCCTGAG
GTACAGAAGATGACAGGCTGGGAGCCTGGGGCCCTACTCACTGAGGTGACCCCACCTCAGGAGCTGCGGC
TGCCTGCCCCACCCAGTACAGAGAAGAGGCTCCCGTCTCTTCAGAGGCCACTTCCCCGCCGACACCGGCG
GCGCCAGTTATTATTCTGGGACAAGGAGACCCAGATCTCTCGGGAGAAGTTTGAGGAACAACTGCAGACT
GGGGCTCACTGCTGGGAGTATCCAGTGGCCCAGCCTCCCAAGAGGATGCTCACAAGCCCAGCGGAGCTCT
TCAGAACCCCAACTCTCTCTGGCTGGCTACCCCCAGAACTCCTAGGTTTATGGACACACTGTGCCCAGGT
CCCCCAAAGAATGCTCAGACAAAGGCCACAGCTGGAGACTGAGGAGACAGTGGAGGAAGAGAGAGCAGCA
GATGAGGAAGAGAGGAGAAAGACTGAAGCTCTGAGCGAGATCGAGGTTCTGAGGGAGGCCCAGGAGCCCA
GTGGTCCCCTCATGCTGTCTTCAGAGCTCTCCCTAGAAGCAGCAGAAGATGAAAAGTCTCGTACTAGCCT
CATCCCCCCAGAATGGTGGGCCTGGTCTGAGGAGGGGCAGCCCGAGCCCCCTGCACTGCCCATGCTGCCT
GAACTTCCTGAAGTGCCCATGGAGATGCCCCCAAGGCCTGAACTCTCTTCAGAGGCTGTGCTCAGGGCAG
TAGCACTGAAACTGCAGGCCAACAAGGAGCTGGACTTCAGCAGCCTGGTGCCCCCTCTCAGCCCCCGAAA
GTTGGCTTCTCGGGTCTTCTATCTGCTCTTGGTGCTGTCCACACAGAAGATCCTTCTTGTGGAACAACAG
AAGCCATATGGGCCCCTCCTGATTCGTCCTGGACCCAAATTCCCCGGTACCGGTTCGAATGATGACGACG
ACAAGAGTCCGGATCCCAATTGGGAGCTCGTGTACACGGCGCGCCTGCAGGTCGACAAGCTTGCGGCCGC
ACTCGAGTCTGGTAAAGAAACCGCTGCTGCGAAATTTGAACGCCAGCACATGGACTCGTCTACTAGCGCA
GCTTAATTAACCTAGGCTGCTGCCACCGCTGAGCAATAACTAGCATAACCCCTTGGGGCCTCTAAACGGG
TCTTGAGGGGTTTTTTGCTGAAAGGAGGAACTATATCCGGAT
