>Addgene plasmid #45243 | His-tagged FL Rec8 | addgene partial sequence | sequence record 95427 | T7 5'-TAATACGACTCACTATAGGG-3'
TTTTGTTTAACTTTAAGAAGGAGATATACCATGGCACATCACCACCACCATCACGTGATGTTCTACTATC
CTAACGTGCTTCAGCGCCACACAGGCTGCTTCGCCACCATCTGGCTGGCAGCAACCCGAGGCAGCCGTTT
GGTGAAGCGTGAATACCTAAATGTGAATGTGGTAAAGACCTGCGAGGAAATCCTCAATTATGTGCTGGTA
AGAGTGCAACCTCCGGTGGCCGGGCTGCCCCGCCCCCGCTTCTCCCTCTATCTCTCCGCCCAGCTTCAGA
TTGGTGTGATAAGGGTCTACTTTCAACAGTGCCAGTACCTTGTGGAAGACATCCAGCATATCCTGGAGCA
CCTACATCGTGCCCAGCTGCGGATTCGCATTGATATGGAGGAGGCTGACCTACCTAGCTTGCTTCTTCCC
AACTGCCTGGCCATGATGGAGACGCTGGAAGATGCCCCAGAACCCTTTTTTGGGAAGATGTCTGTGGATC
CTAGACTTCCCAGTCCTTTTGATATTCCTCAGATTCGACACCTTTTAGAGGCTGCAACCCCGGAAAAAAC
TCGTAAGGAGACCCTTCCTGAAGCCACTCCAGACCCCAGGAAGCCTGACAGGACCTTGGCCACCGTGCAG
TCCCCTGAGGTCATCACCTTACAGGAGGCAGAGCCCATCCGCATGCTGCAGA
