>Addgene plasmid #45243 | His-tagged FL Rec8 | addgene partial sequence | sequence record 95428 | T7term 5'-GCTAGTTATTGCTCAGCGG-3'
GCAGGCGCGCCGTGTACACGAGCTCCCAATTGGGATCCGGACTCTTGTCGTCGTCATCATTCGAACCGGT
ACCGGGGAATTTGGGTCCAGGACGAATCAGGAGGGGCCCATATGGCTTCTGTTGTTCCACAAGAAGGATC
TTCTGTGTGGACAGCACCAAGAGCAGATAGAAGACCCGAGAAGCCAACTTTCGGGGGCTGAGAGGGGGCA
CCAGGCTGCTGAAGTCCAGCTCCTTGTTGGCCTGCAGTTTCAGTGCTACTGCCCTGAGCACAGCCTCTGA
AGAGAGTTCAGGCCTTGGGGGCATCTCCATGGGCACTTCAGGAAGTTCAGGCAGCATGGGCAGTGCAGGG
GGCTCGGGCTGCCCCTCCTCAGACCAGGCCCACCATTCTGGGGGGATGAGGCTAGTACGAGACTTTTCAT
CTTCTGCTGCTTCTAGGGAGAGCTCTGAAGACAGCATGAGGGGACCACTGGGCTCCTGGGCCTCCCTCAG
AACCTCGATCTCGCTCAGAGCTTCAGTCTTTCTCCTCTCTTCCTCATCTGCTGCTCTCTCTTCCTCCACT
GTC
