>Addgene plasmid #45243 | His-tagged FL Rec8 | addgene partial sequence | sequence record 95875 | ASK-FN2 5'-CGGCCTTTTTACGGTTCCTG-3'
TTCTTTCCTGCGTTATCCCCTGATTCTGTGGATAACCGTATTACCGCCTTTGAGTGAGCTGATACCGCTC
GCCGCAGCCGAACGACCGAGCGCAGCGAGTCAGTGAGCGAGGAAGCGGAAGAGCGCCTGATGCGGTATTT
TCTCCTTACGCATCTGTGCGGTATTTCACACCGCAATGGTGCACTCTCAGTACAATCTGCTCTGATGCCG
CATAGTTAAGCCAGTATACACTCCGCTATCGCTACGTGACTGGGTCATGGCTGCGCCCCGACACCCGCCA
ACACCCGCTGACGCGCCCTGACGGGCTTGTCTGCTCCCGGCATCCGCTTACAGACAAGCTGTGACCGTCT
CCGGGAGCTGCATGTGTCAGAGGTTTTCACCGTCATCACCGAAACGCGCGAGGCAGCTGCGGTAAAGCTC
ATCAGCGTGGTCGTGAAGCGATTCACAGATGTCTGCCTGTTCATCCGCGTCCAGCTCGTTGAGTTTCTCC
AGAAGCGTTAATGTCTGGCTTCTGATAAAGCGGGCCATGTTAAGGGCGGTTTTTTCCTGTTTGGTCACTG
ATGCCTCCGTGTAAGGGGGATTTCTGTTCATGGGGGTAATGATACCGATGAAACGAGAGAGGATGCTCAC
GATACGGGTTACTGATGATGAACATGCCCGGTTACTGGAACGTTGTGAGGGTAAACAACTGGCGGTATGG
ATGCGGCGGGACCAGAGAAAAATCACTCAGGGTCAATGCCAGCGCTTCGTTAATACAGATGTAGGTGTTC
CACAGGGTAGCCAGCAGCATCCTGCGATGCAGATCCGGAACATAATGGTGCA
